>Addgene plasmid #35537 | pCI-neo-RL-ZEB1 200bmutx5 | depositor full sequence | sequence record 44813 | pCI-neo-RL-ZEB1 200bmutx5 sequence 8144 bps
TCAATATTGGCCATTAGCCATATTATTCATTGGTTATATAGCATAAATCAATATTGGCTATTGGCCATTG
CATACGTTGTATCTATATCATAATATGTACATTTATATTGGCTCATGTCCAATATGACCGCCATGTTGGC
ATTGATTATTGACTAGTTATTAATAGTAATCAATTACGGGGTCATTAGTTCATAGCCCATATATGGAGTT
CCGCGTTACATAACTTACGGTAAATGGCCCGCCTGGCTGACCGCCCAACGACCCCCGCCCATTGACGTCA
ATAATGACGTATGTTCCCATAGTAACGCCAATAGGGACTTTCCATTGACGTCAATGGGTGGAGTATTTAC
GGTAAACTGCCCACTTGGCAGTACATCAAGTGTATCATATGCCAAGTCCGCCCCCTATTGACGTCAATGA
CGGTAAATGGCCCGCCTGGCATTATGCCCAGTACATGACCTTACGGGACTTTCCTACTTGGCAGTACATC
TACGTATTAGTCATCGCTATTACCATGGTGATGCGGTTTTGGCAGTACACCAATGGGCGTGGATAGCGGT
TTGACTCACGGGGATTTCCAAGTCTCCACCCCATTGACGTCAATGGGAGTTTGTTTTGGCACCAAAATCA
ACGGGACTTTCCAAAATGTCGTAACAACTGCGATCGCCCGCCCCGTTGACGCAAATGGGCGGTAGGCGTG
TACGGTGGGAGGTCTATATAAGCAGAGCTCGTTTAGTGAACCGTCAGATCACTAGAAGCTTTATTGCGGT
AGTTTATCACAGTTAAATTGCTAACGCAGTCAGTGCTTCTGACACAACAGTCTCGAACTTAAGCTGCAGT
GACTCTCTTAAGGTAGCCTTGCAGAAGTTGGTCGTGAGGCACTGGGCAGGTAAGTATCAAGGTTACAAGA
CAGGTTTAAGGAGACCAATAGAAACTGGGCTTGTCGAGACAGAGAAGACTCTTGCGTTTCTGATAGGCAC
CTATTGGTCTTACTGACATCCACTTTGCCTTTCTCTCCACAGGTGTCCACTCCCAGTTCAATTACAGCTC
TTAAGGCTAGAGTACTTAATACGACTCACTATAGGCTAGCCACCATGGCTTCCAAGGTGTACGACCCCGA
GCAACGCAAACGCATGATCACTGGGCCTCAGTGGTGGGCTCGCTGCAAGCAAATGAACGTGCTGGACTCC
TTCATCAACTACTATGATTCCGAGAAGCACGCCGAGAACGCCGTGATTTTTCTGCATGGTAACGCTGCCT
CCAGCTACCTGTGGAGGCACGTCGTGCCTCACATCGAGCCCGTGGCTAGATGCATCATCCCTGATCTGAT
CGGAATGGGTAAGTCCGGCAAGAGCGGGAATGGCTCATATCGCCTCCTGGATCACTACAAGTACCTCACC
GCTTGGTTCGAGCTGCTGAACCTTCCAAAGAAAATCATCTTTGTGGGCCACGACTGGGGGGCTTGTCTGG
CCTTTCACTACTCCTACGAGCACCAAGACAAGATCAAGGCCATCGTCCATGCTGAGAGTGTCGTGGACGT
GATCGAGTCCTGGGACGAGTGGCCTGACATCGAGGAGGATATCGCCCTGATCAAGAGCGAAGAGGGCGAG
AAAATGGTGCTTGAGAATAACTTCTTCGTCGAGACCATGCTCCCAAGCAAGATCATGCGGAAACTGGAGC
CTGAGGAGTTCGCTGCCTACCTGGAGCCATTCAAGGAGAAGGGCGAGGTTAGACGGCCTACCCTCTCCTG
GCCTCGCGAGATCCCTCTCGTTAAGGGAGGCAAGCCCGACGTCGTCCAGATTGTCCGCAACTACAACGCC
TACCTTCGGGCCAGCGACGATCTGCCTAAGATGTTCATCGAGTCCGACCCTGGGTTCTTTTCCAACGCTA
TTGTCGAGGGAGCTAAGAAGTTCCCTAACACCGAGTTCGTGAAGGTGAAGGGCCTCCACTTCAGCCAGGA
GGACGCTCCAGATGAAATGGGTAAGTACATCAAGAGCTTCGTGGAGCGCGTGCTGAAGAACGAGCAGTAA
TTCTAGTCAAAATAAATCCGGGTGTGCCTGAACCTCAGACCTAGTAATTTTTCATGCAGTTTTCAAAGTT
AGGAACAAGTTTGTAACATGCAGCAGATTAGAAAACCTTAATGACTCAGAGAGCAACAATACAAGAGGTT
AAAGGAAGCTGATTAATTAGATATGCATCTGGCATTGTTTTATCTTATCAGGACTATCACTCTTATGTTG
GTTTATTCTTAAGCTGTACAATTGGGAGAAATTTTATAATTTTTTATTGGTAAACATATGCTAAATCCGC
TTCAGGACTTTATTATGTTTTTTAAAATGTGAGAACTTCTGCACTACAAAATTCCCTTCACAGAGAAGTA
TAATGTAGTTCCAACCCGTGCTAACTACCTTTTATAAATTCAGTCTAGAAGGTAGTAATTTCTAATATTT
AGATGTCTTAGTAGAGCGTATTATCATTTAAAGTGTATTGTTAGCCTTAAGAAAGCAGCTGATAGAAGAA
CTGAAGTTTCTTACTCACGTGGTTTAAAATGGAGTTCAAAAGATTGCCATTGAGTTCTGATTGCAGGGAC
TAACAATGTTAATCTGATAAGGACAGCAAAATCATCAGAATCAGTGTTTGTGATTGTGTTTGAATATGTG
GTAACATATGAAGGATATGACATGAAGCTTTGTATCTCCTTTGGCCTTAAGCAAGACCTGTGTGCTGTAA
GTGCCATTTCTCAGGACTTTCAAGGCTCTAACCCGCCTTCATCCAATGTGTGGCCTACAATAACTAGCAT
TTGTTGATTTGTCTCTTGTATCAAAATTCCCAAATAAAACTTAAAACCACTGACTCTGTCAGAGAAACTG
AAACACTGGGACATTTCATCCTTCAATTCCTCGGTATTGATTTTATGTTGATTGATTTTCAGAATTTCTC
TACAGAAACGAAAGGGAAATTTTCTAATCTGCTTTATCCATGTACTTGCATTTCAGACATGGACATGCTA
TTGTTATTTGGCTCATAACTGTTTCCAAATGTTAGTTATTATGGACCCAATTTATTAACAACATTAGCTG
ATTTTTACCTATCAGGACTATTTTATTTCTTTTAGTTTATAGATCTGTGCAACATTTTTGTACTGTATGT
CTTCAAACCTGGCAGGACTAATACCCTTCTTACTGACATATGTACTTTTAGTTTTAGAAAACTTTTATAT
TTATGTGTCTTATTTTTATATTTCTTTATTTATTACACAGTGTAGTGTATAATACTGTAGTTTGTATTAA
TACAATAATATATTTTAGTATGAAAATTTGGAAAGTTGATAAGATTTAAAGTAGAGATGCAATTGGTTCT
CCTGCATTGAGATTTGATTTAACAGTGTTATGTTAACATTTATACTTGCCTTGGACTGTAGAACAGAACT
TAAATGGGAATGTATTAGTTTTACAACTACAATCAAGTCATTTTACCTTTACCCAGTTTTTAATATAAAA
CTTAAATTTTGAAATTCACTGTGTGACTAATAGCATGATGCTCTGCAGTTTTATTAAGAAATCAGCCTAA
CCATACAACTCTCATTTCCTTAGTAAGCCAAATTAGGATTAACTTCTATAAACAGTGTTGGGAACAATGT
TTAACATTTTGTGCCAATTTGTTCCTGTATTCATGTATGTAAGTTACAGATCTGACTCTTCATTTTTAAG
TTCCTTGTTACATCATGGTCATTTTCTAGTTTTTTACCAGACTCCCATCTCACAATAAAATGCATCAACA
AGCCTGAACTGCTGTACTAGAGCGGCCGCTTCCCTTTAGTGAGGGTTAATGCTTCGAGCAGACATGATAA
GATACATTGATGAGTTTGGACAAACCACAACTAGAATGCAGTGAAAAAAATGCTTTATTTGTGAAATTTG
TGATGCTATTGCTTTATTTGTAACCATTATAAGCTGCAATAAACAAGTTAACAACAACAATTGCATTCAT
TTTATGTTTCAGGTTCAGGGGGAGATGTGGGAGGTTTTTTAAAGCAAGTAAAACCTCTACAAATGTGGTA
AAATCCGATAAGGATCGATCCGGGCTGGCGTAATAGCGAAGAGGCCCGCACCGATCGCCCTTCCCAACAG
TTGCGCAGCCTGAATGGCGAATGG
[124 nt withheld, positions 4155-4278]
C
[91 nt withheld, positions 4280-4370]
A
[49 nt withheld, positions 4372-4420]
CCTTTGACGTTGGAGTCCACGTTCTTT
[37 nt withheld, positions 4448-4484]
ACCCTATCTCGGTCTATTCTTTTGATTTATAAGGGATTTTGCCGATTTCGGCCTATTGGTTAAAAAATGA
GCTGATTTAACAAAAATTTAACGCGAATTTTAACAAAATATTAACGCTTACAATTTCCTGATGCGGTATT
TTCTCCTTACGCATCTGTGCGGTATTTCACACCGCATACGCGGATCTGCGCAGCACCATGGCCTGAAATA
ACCTCTGAAAGAGGAACTTGGTTAGGTACCTTCTGAGGCGGAAAGAACCAGCTGTGGAATGTGTGTCAGT
TAGGGTGTGGAAAGTCCCCAGGCTCCCCAGCAGGCAGAAGTATGCAAAGCATGCATCTCAATTAGTCAGC
AACCAGGTGTGGAAAGTCCCCAGGCTCCCCAGCAGGCAGAAGTATGCAAAGCATGCATCTCAATTAGTCA
GCAACCATAGTCCCGCCCCTAACTCCGCCCATCCCGCCCCTAACTCCGCCCAGTTCCGCCCATTCTCCGC
CCCATGGCTGACTAATTTTTTTTATTTATGCAGAGGCCGAGGCCGCCTCGGCCTCTGAGCTATTCCAGAA
GTAGTGAGGAGGCTTTTTTGGAGGCCTAGGCTTTTGCAAAAAGCTTGATTCTTCTGACACAACAGTCTCG
AACTTAAGGCTAGAGCCACCATGATTGAACAAGATGGATTGCACGCAGGTTCTCCGGCCGCTTGGGTGGA
GAGGCTATTCGGCTATGACTGGGCACAACAGACAATCGGCTGCTCTGATGCCGCCGTGTTCCGGCTGTCA
GCGCAGGGGCGCCCGGTTCTTTTTGTCAAGACCGACCTGTCCGGTGCCCTGAATGAACTGCAGGACGAGG
CAGCGCGGCTATCGTGGCTGGCCACGACGGGCGTTCCTTGCGCAGCTGTGCTCGACGTTGTCACTGAAGC
GGGAAGGGACTGGCTGCTATTGGGCGAAGTGCCGGGGCAGGATCTCCTGTCATCTCACCTTGCTCCTGCC
GAGAAAGTATCCATCATGGCTGATGCAATGCGGCGGCTGCATACGCTTGATCCGGCTACCTGCCCATTCG
ACCACCAAGCGAAACATCGCATCGAGCGAGCACGTACTCGGATGGAAGCCGGTCTTGTCGATCAGGATGA
TCTGGACGAAGAGCATCAGGGGCTCGCGCCAGCCGAACTGTTCGCCAGGCTCAAGGCGCGCATGCCCGAC
GGCGAGGATCTCGTCGTGACCCATGGCGATGCCTGCTTGCCGAATATCATGGTGGAAAATGGCCGCTTTT
CTGGATTCATCGACTGTGGCCGGCTGGGTGTGGCGGACCGCTATCAGGACATAGCGTTGGCTACCCGTGA
TATTGCTGAAGAGCTTGGCGGCGAATGGGCTGACCGCTTCCTCGTGCTTTACGGTATCGCCGCTCCCGAT
TCGCAGCGCATCGCCTTCTATCGCCTTCTTGACGAGTTCTTCTGAGCGGGACTCTGGGGTTCGAAATGAC
CGACCAAGCGACGCCCAACCTGCCATCACGATGGCCGCAATAAAATATCTTTATTTTCATTACATCTGTG
TGTTGGTTTTTTGTGTGAATCGATAGCGATAAGGATCCGCGTATGGTGCACTCTCAGTACAATCTGCTCT
GATGCCGCATAGTTAAGCCAGCCCCGACACCCGCCAACACCCGCTGACGCGCCCTGACGGGCTTGTCTGC
TCCCGGCATCCGCTTACAGACAAGCTGTGACCGTCTCCGGGAGCTGCATGTGTCAGAGGTTTTCACCGTC
ATCACCGAAACGCGCGAGACGAAAGGGCCTCGTGATACGCCTATTTTTATAGGTTAATGTCATGATAATA
ATGGTTTCTTAGACGTCAGGTGGCACTTTTCGGGGAAATGTGCGCGGAACCCCTATTTGTTTATTTTTCT
AAATACATTCAAATATGTATCCGCTCATGAGACAATAACCCTGATAAATGCTTCAATAATATTGAAAAAG
GAAGAGTATGAGTATTCAACATTTCCGTGTCGCCCTTATTCCCTTTTTTGCGGCATTTTGCCTTCCTGTT
TTTGCTCACCCAGAAACGCTGGTGAAAGTAAAAGATGCTGAAGATCAGTTGGGTGCACGAGTGGGTTACA
TCGAACTGGATCTCAACAGCGGTAAGATCCTTGAGAGTTTTCGCCCCGAAGAACGTTTTCCAATGATGAG
CACTTTTAAAGTTCTGCTATGTGGCGCGGTATTATCCCGTATTGACGCCGGGCAAGAGCAACTCGGTCGC
CGCATACACTATTCTCAGAATGACTTGGTTGAGTACTCACCAGTCACAGAAAAGCATCTTACGGATGGCA
TGACAGTAAGAGAATTATGCAGTGCTGCCATAACCATGAGTGATAACACTGCGGCCAACTTACTTCTGAC
AACGATCGGAGGACCGAAGGAGCTAACCGCTTTTTTGCACAACATGGGGGATCATGTAACTCGCCTTGAT
CGTTGGGAACCGGAGCTGAATGAAGCCATACCAAACGACGAGCGTGACACCACGATGCCTGTAGCAATGG
CAACAACGTTGCGCAAACTATTAACTGGCGAACTACTTACTCTAGCTTCCCGGCAACAATTAATAGACTG
GATGGAGGCGGATAAAGTTGCAGGACCACTTCTGCGCTCGGCCCTTCCGGCTGGCTGGTTTATTGCTGAT
AAATCTGGAGCCGGTGAGCGTGGGTCTCGCGGTATCATTGCAGCACTGGGGCCAGATGGTAAGCCCTCCC
GTATCGTAGTTATCTACACGACGGGGAGTCAGGCAACTATGGATGAACGAAATAGACAGATCGCTGAGAT
AGGTGCCTCACTGATTAAGCATTGGTAACTGTCAGACCAAGTTTACTCATATATACTTTAGATTGATTTA
AAACTTCATTTTTAATTTAAAAGGATCTAGGTGAAGATCCTTTTTGATAATCTCATGACCAAAATCCCTT
AACGTGAGTTTTCGTTCCACTGAGCGTCAGACCCCGTAGAAAAGATCAAAGGATCTTCTTGAGATCCTTT
TTTTCTGCGCGTAATCTGCTGCTTGCAAACAAAAAAACCACCGCTACCAGCGGTGGTTTGTTTGCCGGAT
CAAGAGCTACCAACTCTTTTTCCGAAGGTAACTGGCTTCAGCAGAGCGCAGATACCAAATACTGTTCTTC
TAGTGTAGCCGTAGTTAGGCCACCACTTCAAGAACTCTGTAGCACCGCCTACATACCTCGCTCTGCTAAT
CCTGTTACCAGTGGCTGCTGCCAGTGGCGATAAGTCGTGTCTTACCGGGTTGGACTCAAGACGATAGTTA
CCGGATAAGGCGCAGCGGTCGGGCTGAACGGGGGGTTCGTGCACACAGCCCAGCTTGGAGCGAACGACCT
ACACCGAACTGAGATACCTACAGCGTGAGCTATGAGAAAGCGCCACGCTTCCCGAAGGGAGAAAGGCGGA
CAGGTATCCGGTAAGCGGCAGGGTCGGAACAGGAGAGCGCACGAGGGAGCTTCCAGGGGGAAACGCCTGG
TATCTTTATAGTCCTGTCGGGTTTCGCCACCTCTGACTTGAGCGTCGATTTTTGTGATGCTCGTCAGGGG
GGCGGAGCCTATGGAAAAACGCCAGCAACGCGGCCTTTTTACGGTTCCTGGCCTTTTGCTGGCCTTTTGC
TCACATGGCTCGACAGATCT
Features (pLannotate 1.2.2; 19 found; start..end, strand, type, name):
    140..517     +  enhancer       CMV enhancer: human cytomegalovirus immediate early enhancer
    518..729     +  promoter       CMV promoter: human cytomegalovirus (CMV) immediate early promoter
    890..1022    +  intron         chimeric intron: chimera between introns from human β-globin and immunoglobulin heavy chain genes
   1067..1085    +  promoter       T7 promoter: promoter for bacteriophage T7 RNA polymerase
   1095..2030    +  CDS            hRluc: Renilla luciferase human codon-optimized
   3813..3830    -  promoter       T3 promoter (fragment): promoter for bacteriophage T3 RNA polymerase
   3848..3969    -  polyA_signal   SV40 poly(A) signal: SV40 polyadenylation signal
   3992..4060    -  CDS            large T antigen (fragment): large T antigen from SV40 (simian virus 40)
   4084..4151    +  CDS            lacZα (fragment): LacZα fragment of β-galactosidase; lacZ fragment
   4155..4583    +  rep_origin     f1 ori (sequence partly withheld): f1 bacteriophage origin of replication; arrow indicates direction of (+) strand synthesis
   4611..4662    -  misc_feature   bom (fragment): basis of mobility region from pBR322
   4727..5084    +  promoter       SV40 promoter: SV40 enhancer and early promoter
   5135..5926    +  CDS            neo: KKA2_KLEPN - Also known as kan, nptII. Experimental evidence at protein level: Swiss-Prot protein existence level 1. Resistance to kanamycin, neomycin, paromomycin, ribostamycin, butirosin and gentamicin B. From Klebsiella pneumoniae.
   5993..6041    +  polyA_signal   poly(A) signal: synthetic polyadenylation signal
   6061..6115    -  misc_feature   bom (fragment): basis of mobility region from pBR322
   6217..6252    -  CDS            rop (fragment): Rop protein, which maintains plasmids at low copy number; rop
   6347..6451    +  promoter       AmpR promoter: bla
   6452..7312    +  CDS            AmpR: β-lactamase; bla; confers resistance to ampicillin, carbenicillin, and related antibiotics
   7483..8071    +  rep_origin     ori: high-copy-number ColE1/pMB1/pBR322/pUC origin of replication
