[The description below was written by a language model from this plasmid's Addgene catalogue record and pLannotate feature annotations shown in this document.]
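Description:
pCI-neo-RL-ZEB1 200bmutx5 is an 8.1 kb mammalian expression and luciferase reporter plasmid built on pCI-neo-RL, a derivative of pCI-neo into which a Renilla luciferase coding sequence had been inserted. It is propagated in E. coli through a high-copy ColE1/pUC-type origin with ampicillin selection (AmpR under its own bla promoter). It also carries an f1 origin for single-stranded DNA production. For mammalian cells, a separate cassette with the SV40 enhancer/early promoter, the neo gene and a synthetic poly(A) signal allows G418 selection of stable transfectants.

The reporter unit is driven by the CMV immediate-early enhancer and promoter, followed by a chimeric β-globin/immunoglobulin intron that promotes efficient expression and a T7 promoter just upstream of the coding region. These precede the Renilla luciferase ORF, which the feature table annotates as human codon-optimized hRluc. A 1,764 bp fragment of the human ZEB1 3'UTR was cloned downstream through XbaI sites that were destroyed in the process. It corresponds to the unannotated stretch between the luciferase ORF and the SV40 poly(A) signal. The record also lists budding yeast as a species, but nothing else in it explains that entry.

In this version, five miR-200b seed-match sites in the UTR have been disrupted by multi-site directed mutagenesis. Because the UTR is part of the luciferase transcript, microRNA binding to it would lower Renilla activity, and mutating the seed sites should relieve that repression. The plasmid therefore serves as the mutant control to a wild-type ZEB1 3'UTR reporter, testing whether miR-200 family members directly target ZEB1, a question studied in the context of epithelial-to-mesenchymal transition.
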