Addgene plasmid #35537: pCI-neo-RL-ZEB1 200bmutx5
Depositing lab: Greg Goodall. Depositing organization: Central Adelaide Local Health Network. Publication: The miR-200 family and miR-205 regulate epithelial to mesenchymal transition by targeting ZEB1 and SIP1. Gregory PA, Bert AG, Paterson EL, Barry SC, Tsykin A, Farshid G, Vadas MA, Khew-Goodall Y, Goodall GJ. Nat Cell Biol. 2008 May;10(5):593-601. Epub 2008 Mar 30. 10.1038/ncb1722 PubMed 18376396.
Backbone
  Vector backbone: pCI-neo-RL
  Backbone manufacturer: Witold Filipowicz
  Backbone size w/o insert (bp): 6380
  Total vector size (bp): 8144
  Modifications to backbone: RL was inserted into pCI-neo (Promega) to form the plasmid pcI-neo-RL by Witold Filipowicz
  Vector type: Mammalian Expression, Luciferase
  Selectable markers: Neomycin (select with G418)
Growth in bacteria
  Bacterial resistance: Ampicillin, 100 μg/mL
  Growth temperature: 37°C
  Growth strain: DH5alpha
  Copy number: Unknown
Gene/Insert
  Gene/Insert name: 3'UTR of ZEB1 (alt name: BZP; TCF8; AREB6; FECD6; NIL2A; PPCD3; ZFHEP; ZFHX1A; DELTAEF1)
  Species: H. sapiens (human), S. cerevisiae (budding yeast)
  Insert size (bp): 1764
  Mutation: 5 mutations in miR200b seed regions of 3'UTR insert
  GenBank ID: 6935
  Entrez Gene: ZEB1 (a.k.a. AREB6, BZP, DELTAEF1, FECD6, NIL2A, PPCD3, TCF8, ZFHEP, ZFHX1A)
  Cloning method: Restriction Enzyme; 5′ cloning site XbaI (destroyed during cloning); 3′ cloning site XbaI (destroyed during cloning)
  Sequencing primers: 5′ unknown; 3′ unknown
Terms and licenses: Academic/Nonprofit Terms; Industry Terms: Not Available to Industry
Depositor comments: Mutations in the miR-200b seed regions of the ZEB1 3'UTR were generated using the QuikChange Multi site-directed mutagenesis kit. The ZEB1 3'UTR was cloned into the plasmid pCIneo-RL which was obtained from Witold Filiowicz.
How to cite: pCI-neo-RL-ZEB1 200bmutx5 was a gift from Greg Goodall (Addgene plasmid # 35537 ; http://n2t.net/addgene:35537 ; RRID:Addgene_35537)
