>Addgene plasmid #35537 | pCI-neo-RL-ZEB1 200bmutx5 | addgene partial sequence | sequence record 46300 | RenLuc3F 5'-GTACATCAAGAGCTTCGTGG-3'
TTCTAGTCAAAATAAATCCGGGTGTGCCTGAACCTCAGACCTAGTAATTTTTCATGCAGTTTTCAAAGTT
AGGAACAAGTTTGTAACATGCAGCAGATTAGAAAACCTTAATGACTCAGAGAGCAACAATACAAGAGGTT
AAAGGAAGCTGATTAATTAGATATGCATCTGGCATTGTTTTATCTTATCAGGACTATCACTCTTATGTTG
GTTTATTCTTAAGCTGTACAATTGGGAGAAATTTTATAATTTTTTATTGGTAAACATATGCTAAATCCGC
TTCAGGACTTTATTATGTTTTTTAAAATGTGAGAACTTCTGCACTACAAAATTCCCTTCACAGAGAAGTA
TAATGTAGTTCCAACCCGTGCTAACTACCTTTTATAAATTCAGTCTAGAAGGTAGTAATTTCTAATATTT
AGATGTCTTAGTAGAGCGTATTATCATTTAAAGTGTATTGTTAGCCTTAAGAAAGCAGCTGATAGAAGAA
CTGAAGTTTCTTACTCACGTGGTTTAAAATGGAGTTCAAAAGATTGCCATTGAGTTCTGATTGCAGGGAC
TAACAATGTTAATCTGATAAGGACAGCAAAATCATCAGAATCAGTGTTTGTGATTGTGTTTGAATATGTG
GTAACATATGAAGGATATGACATGAAGCTTTGTATCTCCTTTGGCCTTAAGCAAGACCTGTGTGCTGTAA
GTGCCATTTCTCAGGACTTTCAAGGCTCTAACCCGCCTTCATCCAATGTGTGGCCTACAATAACTAGCAT
TTGTTGATTTGTCTCTTGTATCAAA
