>Addgene plasmid #35537 | pCI-neo-RL-ZEB1 200bmutx5 | addgene partial sequence | sequence record 46471 | f1ori-R 5'-AGGGAAGAAAGCGAAAGGAG-3'
[67 nt withheld, positions 1-67]
CCATTCGCCATTCAGGCTGCGCAACTGTTGGGAAGGGCGATCGGTGCGGGCCTCTTCGCTATTACGCCAG
CCCGGATCGATCCTTATCGGATTTTACCACATTTGTAGAGGTTTTACTTGCTTTAAAAAACCTCCCACAT
CTCCCCCTGAACCTGAAACATAAAATGAATGCAATTGTTGTTGTTAACTTGTTTATTGCAGCTTATAATG
GTTACAAATAAAGCAATAGCATCACAAATTTCACAAATAAAGCATTTTTTTCACTGCATTCTAGTTGTGG
TTTGTCCAAACTCATCAATGTATCTTATCATGTCTGCTCGAAGCATTAACCCTCACTAAAGGGAAGCGGC
CGCTCTAGTACAGCAGTTCAGGCTTGTTGATGCATTTTATTGTGAGATGGGAGTCTGGTAAAAAACTAGA
AAATGACCATGATGTAACAAGGAACTTAAAAATGAAGAGTCAGATCTGTAACTTACATACATGAATACAG
GAACAAATTGGCACAAAATGTTAAACATTGTTCCCAACACTGTTTATAGAAGTTAATCCTAATTTGGCTT
ACTAAGGAAATGAGAGTTGTATGGTTAGGCTGAT
