>Addgene plasmid #35537 | pCI-neo-RL-ZEB1 200bmutx5 | addgene partial sequence | sequence record 46771 | EBV-rev 5'-GTGGTTTGTCCAAACTCATC-3'
AGCATTAACCCTCACTAAAGGGAAGCGGCCGCTCTAGTACAGCAGTTCAGGCTTGTTGATGCATTTTATT
GTGAGATGGGAGTCTGGTAAAAAACTAGAAAATGACCATGATGTAACAAGGAACTTAAAAATGAAGAGTC
AGATCTGTAACTTACATACATGAATACAGGAACAAATTGGCACAAAATGTTAAACATTGTTCCCAACACT
GTTTATAGAAGTTAATCCTAATTTGGCTTACTAAGGAAATGAGAGTTGTATGGTTAGGCTGATTTCTTAA
TAAAACTGCAGAGCATCATGCTATTAGTCACACAGTGAATTTCAAAATTTAAGTTTTATATTAAAAACTG
GGTAAAGGTAAAATGACTTGATTGTAGTTGTAAAACTAATACATTCCCATTTAAGTTCTGTTCTACAGTC
CAAGGCAAGTATAAATGTTAACATAACACTGTTAAATCAAATCTCAATGCAGGAGAACCAATTGCATCTC
TACTTTAAATCTTATCAACTTTCCAAATTTTCATACTAAAATATATTATTGTATTAATACAAACTACAGT
ATTATACACTACACTGTGTAATAAATAAAGAAATATAAAAATAAGACACATAAATATAAAAGTTTTCTAA
AACTAAAAGTACATATGTCAGTAAGAAGGGTATTAGTCCTGCCAGGTTTGAAGACATACAGTACAAAAAT
GTTGCACAGATCTATAAACTAAAAGAAATAAAATAGTCCTGATAGGTAAAAATCAGCTAATGTTGTTAAT
AAATTGGGTCCATAATAACTAACATTTGGAAACAGTTATGAGCCAAATAACAATAGCATGTCCATGTCTG
AAATGCAAGTACATGGATAAAGCAGATTAGAAAATTTCCC
